Addgene plasmid #194226: PGK_ACE2-ECD_Notch-Gal4VP64 (pZYW037)
Purpose: Lentiviral expression vector expressing ACE2-ECD SynNotch and mCherry transduction marker
Depositing lab: Hana El-Samad. Depositing organization: University of California, San Francisco (UCSF). Publication: Sentinel cells enable genetic detection of SARS-CoV-2 Spike protein. Weinberg ZY, Hilburger CE, Kim M, Cao L, Khalid M, Elmes S, Diwanji D, Hernandez E, Lopez J, Schaefer K, Smith AM, Zhou F, Kumar GR, Ott M, Baker D, El-Samad H. bioRxiv [Preprint]. 2021 Apr 20:2021.04.20.440678. doi: 10.1101/2021.04.20.440678. PubMed 33907743.
Backbone
  Vector backbone: pAN2414 Lentiviral Destination
  Vector type: Lentiviral
Growth in bacteria
  Bacterial resistance: Ampicillin, 100 μg/mL
  Growth temperature: 37°C
  Growth strain: NEB Stable
  Copy number: Low Copy
Gene/Insert
  Gene/Insert name: PGK-ACE2-SynNotch-T2A-mCherry
  Species: Synthetic
  Entrez Gene: ACE2 (a.k.a. ACEH)
  Promoter: PGK
  Cloning method: Restriction Enzyme; 5′ cloning site unknown (unknown if destroyed)
Terms and licenses: Academic/Nonprofit Terms; Industry Terms: Not Available to Industry
Depositor comments: Please visit https://doi.org/10.1101/2021.04.20.440678 for bioRxiv preprint.
How to cite: PGK_ACE2-ECD_Notch-Gal4VP64 (pZYW037) was a gift from Hana El-Samad (Addgene plasmid # 194226 ; http://n2t.net/addgene:194226 ; RRID:Addgene_194226)
