[The description below was written by a language model from this plasmid's Addgene catalogue record and pLannotate feature annotations shown in this document.]
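Description:
PGK_ACE2-ECD_Notch-Gal4VP64 (pZYW037) is an HIV-1-based lentiviral expression vector built on the pAN2414 lentiviral destination backbone. It delivers a synthetic Notch (SynNotch) receptor that uses the extracellular domain of human ACE2 as its ligand-sensing module. The viral portion has a full-length HIV-1 LTR at the 5′ end (labelled a 3′ LTR by the annotation software), the Ψ packaging signal with a gag fragment, the RRE for Rev-dependent RNA export, the cPPT/CTS, a WPRE downstream of the payload to boost transcript expression, and a ΔU3 self-inactivating 3′ LTR. In bacteria the plasmid replicates from a ColE1/pBR322-type origin and is selected with ampicillin (AmpR); the catalogue lists it as low copy. The backbone also carries an SV40 promoter–gpt cassette with SV40 small t intron and polyadenylation sequences, plus assorted pBR322-derived remnants.

The payload is driven by the mouse PGK promoter. It is annotated as an ACE2 fragment joined directly to a mouse Notch1 fragment, which in SynNotch designs supplies the transmembrane, proteolytically cleaved core. This is followed by the yeast GAL4 DNA-binding domain, and the construct name indicates a VP64 activation domain fused to GAL4. Ligand binding to the ACE2 ectodomain should trigger Notch cleavage and release Gal4-VP64 to activate a separate UAS-controlled reporter or effector gene. The associated publication concerns "sentinel" cells that genetically detect SARS-CoV-2 Spike protein.

The catalogue describes a T2A-linked mCherry transduction marker. However, the feature table annotates neither T2A nor mCherry, and only about 200 nt lie between the end of GAL4 and the WPRE. The presence of the marker in the sequenced plasmid is therefore not supported by the annotation.
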