Features (pLannotate 1.2.2; 32 found; start..end, strand, type, name):
    103..736     +  LTR            3' LTR: 3' long terminal repeat (LTR) from HIV-1
    783..908     +  misc_feature   HIV-1 Ψ: packaging signal of human immunodeficiency virus type 1
    892..1230    +  CDS            HIV-1 gag (fragment): gag protein from human immunodeficiency virus 1; gag
   1405..1638    +  misc_feature   RRE: The Rev response element (RRE) of HIV-1 allows for Rev-dependent mRNA export from the nucleus to the cytoplasm.
   2015..2115    +  CDS            Rev (fragment): human immunodeficiency virus 1 (HIV-1) Rev protein; rev; enhances nuclear export of unspliced and incompletely spliced viral mRNAs
   2152..2269    +  misc_feature   cPPT/CTS: central polypurine tract and central termination sequence of HIV-1
   2325..2824    +  promoter       PGK promoter: mouse phosphoglycerate kinase 1 promoter
   2924..4726    +  CDS            ACE2 (fragment): ACE2_HUMAN - Experimental evidence at protein level: Swiss-Prot protein existence level 1. [Isoform 2]: (Microbial infection) Non-functional as a receptor for human coronavirus SARS-CoV-2. From Homo sapiens (Human).
   4724..5701    +  CDS            Notch1 (fragment): NOTC1_MOUSE - Also known as Motch From Mus musculus (Mouse).
   5702..6142    +  CDS            GAL4 (fragment): GAL4_YEAST - Experimental evidence at protein level: Swiss-Prot protein existence level 1. This protein is a positive regulator for the gene expression of the galactose-induced genes such as GAL1, GAL2, GAL7, GAL10, and MEL1 which code for the enzymes used to convert galactose to glucose. It recognizes a 17 base pair sequence in (5'-CGGRNNRCYNYNCNCCG-3') the upstream activating sequence (UAS-G) of these genes. From Saccharomyces cerevisiae (strain ATCC 204508 / S288c) (Baker's yeast).
   6354..6942    +  misc_feature   WPRE: woodchuck hepatitis virus posttranscriptional regulatory element
   6964..6984    +  misc_feature   MCS (fragment): pBluescript multiple cloning site
   7001..7069    +  CDS            nef (fragment): NEF_HV1Z2 - Experimental evidence at protein level: Swiss-Prot protein existence level 1. Extracellular Nef protein targets CD4(+) T-lymphocytes for apoptosis by interacting with CXCR4 surface receptors. From Human immunodeficiency virus type 1 group M subtype D (isolate Z2/CDC-Z34) (HIV-1).
   7071..7304    +  LTR            3' LTR (ΔU3): self-inactivating 3' long terminal repeat (LTR) from HIV-1
   7329..7347    -  promoter       SP6 promoter: promoter for bacteriophage SP6 RNA polymerase
   7575..7854    +  CDS            TcR (fragment): tetracycline efflux protein; tet; confers resistance to tetracycline
   7855..7903    -  misc_feature   bom (fragment): basis of mobility region from pBR322
   8005..8040    -  CDS            rop (fragment): Rop protein, which maintains plasmids at low copy number; rop
   8246..8834    -  rep_origin     ori: high-copy-number ColE1/pMB1/pBR322/pUC origin of replication
   8937..9041    +  promoter       AmpR promoter: bla
   9042..9902    +  CDS            AmpR: β-lactamase; bla; confers resistance to ampicillin, carbenicillin, and related antibiotics
  10038..10171   +  rep_origin     RSF ori (fragment): Plasmids containing the RSF 1030 origin of replication can be propagated in E. coli cells that contain additional plasmids with compatible origins.
  10173..10229   +  CDS            lacI (fragment): lac repressor; lacI; The lac repressor binds to the lac operator to inhibit transcription in E. coli. This inhibition can be relieved by adding lactose or isopropyl-β-D-thiogalactopyranoside (IPTG).
  10236..10565   +  promoter       SV40 promoter: SV40 enhancer and early promoter
  10765..10884   +  CDS            gpt (fragment): XGPT_ECOLI - Also known as gpp, gxu. Experimental evidence at protein level: Swiss-Prot protein existence level 1. Purine salvage pathway enzyme that catalyzes the transfer of the ribosyl-5-phosphate group from 5-phospho-alpha-D-ribose 1- diphosphate (PRPP) to the N9 position of the 6-oxopurines guanine and xanthine to form the corresponding ribonucleotides GMP (guanosine 5'- monophosphate) and XMP (xanthosine 5'-monophosphate), with the release of PPi. To a lesser extent, also acts on hypoxanthine (PubMed:9100006, PubMed:3886014). Does not ribophosphorylate adenine (PubMed:3886014). From Esch
  10884..11219   +  CDS            gpt (fragment): XGPT_ECOLI - Also known as gpp, gxu. Experimental evidence at protein level: Swiss-Prot protein existence level 1. Purine salvage pathway enzyme that catalyzes the transfer of the ribosyl-5-phosphate group from 5-phospho-alpha-D-ribose 1- diphosphate (PRPP) to the N9 position of the 6-oxopurines guanine and xanthine to form the corresponding ribonucleotides GMP (guanosine 5'- monophosphate) and XMP (xanthosine 5'-monophosphate), with the release of PPi. To a lesser extent, also acts on hypoxanthine (PubMed:9100006, PubMed:3886014). Does not ribophosphorylate adenine (PubMed:3886014). From Esch
  11314..11619   +  CDS            frsA (fragment): FRSA_ECOLI - Also known as yafA. Experimental evidence at protein level: Swiss-Prot protein existence level 1. Catalyzes the hydrolysis of esters (PubMed:15808744). Displays esterase activity toward pNP-butyrate (PubMed:15808744). May stimulate mixed-acid fermentation by acting as a fermentation/respiration switch that down-regulates respiration and up- regulates fermentation rates (PubMed:15169777). From Escherichia coli (strain K12).
  11623..11697   +  CDS            small t antigen (fragment): SV40 (simian virus 40) small t antigen
  11699..11764   +  intron         small t intron: SV40 (simian virus 40) small t antigen intron
  11894..11914   +  CDS            SV40 NLS: nuclear localization signal of SV40 (simian virus 40) large T antigen
  12233..12316   +  CDS            large T antigen (fragment): large T antigen from SV40 (simian virus 40)
  12339..12473   +  polyA_signal   SV40 poly(A) signal: SV40 polyadenylation signal
>Addgene plasmid #194226 | PGK_ACE2-ECD_Notch-Gal4VP64 (pZYW037) | addgene full sequence | sequence record 383916 | Addgene NGS Result
CAATTACCTGTGGTTTCATTTACTCTAAACCTGTGATTCCTCTGAATTATTTTCATTTTAAAGAAATTGT
ATTTGTTAAATATGTACTACAAACTTAGTAGTTGGAAGGGCTAATTCACTCCCAAAGAAGACAAGATATC
CTTGATCTGTGGATCTACCACACACAAGGCTACTTCCCTGATTAGCAGAACTACACACCAGGGCCAGGGG
TCAGATATCCACTGACCTTTGGATGGTGCTACAAGCTAGTACCAGTTGAGCCAGATAAGGTAGAAGAGGC
CAATAAAGGAGAGAACACCAGCTTGTTACACCCTGTGAGCCTGCATGGGATGGATGACCCGGAGAGAGAA
GTGTTAGAGTGGAGGTTTGACAGCCGCCTAGCATTTCATCACGTGGCCCGAGAGCTGCATCCGGAGTACT
TCAAGAACTGCTGATATCGAGCTTGCTACAAGGGACTTTCCGCTGGGGACTTTCCAGGGAGGCGTGGCCT
GGGCGGGACTGGGGAGTGGCGAGCCCTCAGATCCTGCATATAAGCAGCTGCTTTTTGCCTGTACTGGGAC
TCTCTGGTTAGACCAGATCTGAGCCTGGGAGCTCTCTGGCTAACTAGGGAACCCACTGCTTAAGCCTCAA
TAAAGCTTGCCTTGAGTGCTTCAAGTAGTGTGTGCCCGTCTGTTGTGTGACTCTGGTAACTAGAGATCCC
TCAGACCCTTTTAGTCAGTGTGGAAAATCTCTAGCAGTGGCGCCCGAACAGGGACTTGAAAGCGAAAGGG
AAACCAGAGGAGCTCTCTCGACGCAGGACTCGGCTTGCTGAAGCGCGCACGGCAAGAGGCGAGGGGCGGC
GACTGGTGAGTACGCCAAAAATTTTGACTAGCGGAGGCTAGAAGGAGAGAGATGGGTGCGAGAGCGTCAG
TATTAAGCGGGGGAGAATTAGATCGCGATGGGAAAAAATTCGGTTAAGGCCAGGGGGAAAGAAAAAATAT
AAATTAAAACATATAGTATGGGCAAGCAGGGAGCTAGAACGATTCGCAGTTAATCCTGGCCTGTTAGAAA
CATCAGAAGGCTGTAGACAAATACTGGGACAGCTACAACCATCCCTTCAGACAGGATCAGAAGAACTTAG
ATCATTATATAATACAGTAGCAACCCTCTATTGTGTGCATCAAAGGATAGAGATAAAAGACACCAAGGAA
GCTTTAGACAAGATAGAGGAAGAGCAAAACAAAAGTAAGACCACCGCACAGCAAGCGGCCGGCCGCTGAT
CTTCAGACCTGGAGGAGGAGATATGAGGGACAATTGGAGAAGTGAATTATATAAATATAAAGTAGTAAAA
ATTGAACCATTAGGAGTAGCACCCACCAAGGCAAAGAGAAGAGTGGTGCAGAGAGAAAAAAGAGCAGTGG
GAATAGGAGCTTTGTTCCTTGGGTTCTTGGGAGCAGCAGGAAGCACTATGGGCGCAGCGTCAATGACGCT
GACGGTACAGGCCAGACAATTATTGTCTGGTATAGTGCAGCAGCAGAACAATTTGCTGAGGGCTATTGAG
GCGCAACAGCATCTGTTGCAACTCACAGTCTGGGGCATCAAGCAGCTCCAGGCAAGAATCCTGGCTGTGG
AAAGATACCTAAAGGATCAACAGCTCCTGGGGATTTGGGGTTGCTCTGGAAAACTCATTTGCACCACTGC
TGTGCCTTGGAATGCTAGTTGGAGTAATAAATCTCTGGAACAGATTTGGAATCACACGACCTGGATGGAG
TGGGACAGAGAAATTAACAATTACACAAGCTTAATACACTCCTTAATTGAAGAATCGCAAAACCAGCAAG
AAAAGAATGAACAAGAATTATTGGAATTAGATAAATGGGCAAGTTTGTGGAATTGGTTTAACATAACAAA
TTGGCTGTGGTATATAAAATTATTCATAATGATAGTAGGAGGCTTGGTAGGTTTAAGAATAGTTTTTGCT
GTACTTTCTATAGTGAATAGAGTTAGGCAGGGATATTCACCATTATCGTTTCAGACCCACCTCCCAACCC
CGAGGGGACCCGACAGGCCCGAAGGAATAGAAGAAGAAGGTGGAGAGAGAGACAGAGACAGATCCATTCG
ATTAGTGAACGGATCTCGACGGTATCGCCAAATGGCAGTATTCATCCACAATTTTAAAAGAAAAGGGGGG
ATTGGGGGGTACAGTGCAGGGGAAAGAATAGTAGACATAATAGCAACAGACATACAAACTAAAGAATTAC
AAAAACAAATTACAAAAATTCAAAATTTTCGGGTTTATTACAGGGACAGCAGAGATCCAGTTTGGCCCTC
TGATGAGACGAACGGGGTAGGGGAGGCGCTTTTCCCAAGGCAGTCTGGAGCATGCGCTTTAGCAGCCCCG
CTGGGCACTTGGCGCTACACAAGTGGCCTCTGGCCTCGCACACATTCCACATCCACCGGTAGGCGCCAAC
CGGCTCCGTTCTTTGGTGGCCCCTTCGCGCCACCTTCTACTCCTCCCCTAGTCAGGAAGTTCCCCCCCGC
CCCGCAGCTCGCGTCGTGCAGGACGTGACAAATGGAAGTAGCATGTCTCACTAGTCTCGTGCAGATGGAC
AGCACCGCTGAGCAATGGAAGCGGGTAGGCCTTTGGGGCAGCGGCCAATAGCAGCTTTGCTCCTTCGCTT
TCTGGGCTCAGAGGCTGGGAAGGGGTGGGTCCGGGGGCGGGCTCAGGGGCGGGCTCAGGGGCGGGGCGGG
CGCCCGAAGGTCCTCCGGAGGCCCGGCATTCTGCACGCTTCAAAAGCGCACGTCTGCCGCGCTGTTCTCC
TCTTCCTCATCTCCGGGCCTTTCGGCCACTATGGCCTTGCCCGTTACGGCACTTCTGCTCCCACTCGCAT
TGCTGCTTCACGCCGCCCGACCAGAACAGAAACTCATAAGTGAAGAAGACCTTCAGTCCACCATTGAGGA
ACAGGCCAAGACATTTTTGGACAAGTTTAACCACGAAGCCGAAGACCTGTTCTATCAAAGTTCACTTGCT
TCTTGGAATTATAACACCAATATTACTGAAGAGAATGTCCAAAACATGAATAATGCTGGGGACAAATGGT
CTGCCTTTTTAAAGGAACAGTCCACACTTGCCCAAATGTATCCACTACAAGAAATTCAGAATCTCACAGT
CAAGCTTCAGCTGCAAGCTCTTCAGCAAAATGGGTCTTCAGTGCTCTCAGAAGACAAGAGCAAACGGTTG
AACACAATTCTAAATACAATGAGCACCATCTACAGTACTGGAAAAGTTTGTAACCCAGATAATCCACAAG
AATGCTTATTACTTGAACCAGGTTTGAATGAAATAATGGCAAACAGTTTAGACTACAATGAGAGGCTCTG
GGCTTGGGAAAGCTGGAGGTCTGAGGTCGGCAAGCAGCTGAGGCCATTATATGAAGAGTATGTGGTCTTG
AAAAATGAGATGGCAAGAGCAAATCATTATGAGGACTATGGGGATTATTGGAGAGGAGACTATGAAGTAA
ATGGGGTAGATGGCTATGACTACAGCCGCGGCCAGTTGATTGAAGATGTGGAACATACCTTTGAAGAGAT
TAAACCATTATATGAACATCTTCATGCCTATGTGAGGGCAAAGTTGATGAATGCCTATCCTTCCTATATC
AGTCCAATTGGATGCCTCCCTGCTCATTTGCTTGGTGATATGTGGGGTAGATTTTGGACAAATCTGTACT
CTTTGACAGTTCCCTTTGGACAGAAACCAAACATAGATGTTACTGATGCAATGGTGGACCAGGCCTGGGA
TGCACAGAGAATATTCAAGGAGGCCGAGAAGTTCTTTGTATCTGTTGGTCTTCCTAATATGACTCAAGGA
TTCTGGGAAAATTCCATGCTAACGGACCCAGGAAATGTTCAGAAAGCAGTCTGCCATCCCACAGCTTGGG
ACCTGGGGAAGGGCGACTTCAGAATCCTTATGTGCACAAAGGTGACAATGGACGACTTCCTGACAGCTCA
TCATGAGATGGGGCATATCCAGTATGATATGGCATATGCTGCACAACCTTTTCTGCTAAGAAATGGAGCT
AATGAAGGATTCCATGAAGCTGTTGGGGAAATCATGTCACTTTCTGCTGCCACACCTAAGCATTTAAAAT
CCATTGGTCTTCTGTCACCCGATTTTCAAGAAGACAATGAAACAGAAATAAACTTCCTGCTCAAACAAGC
ACTCACGATTGTTGGGACTCTGCCATTTACTTACATGTTAGAGAAGTGGAGGTGGATGGTCTTTAAAGGG
GAAATTCCCAAAGACCAGTGGATGAAAAAGTGGTGGGAGATGAAGCGAGAGATAGTTGGGGTGGTGGAAC
CTGTGCCCCATGATGAAACATACTGTGACCCCGCATCTCTGTTCCATGTTTCTAATGATTACTCATTCAT
TCGATATTACACAAGGACCCTTTACCAATTCCAGTTTCAAGAAGCACTTTGTCAAGCAGCTAAACATGAA
GGCCCTCTGCACAAATGTGACATCTCAAACTCTACAGAAGCTGGACAGAAACTGTTCAATATGCTGAGGC
TTGGAAAATCAGAACCCTGGACCCTAGCATTGGAAAATGTTGTAGGAGCAAAGAACATGAATGTAAGGCC
ACTGCTCAACTACTTTGAGCCCTTATTTACCTGGCTGAAAGACCAGAACAAAAATTCTTTTGTGGGATGG
AGTACCGACTGGAGTCCATATGCAGACGGTTCTATCCTGGACTACAGCTTCACAGGTGGCGCTGGGCGCG
ACATTCCCCCACCGCAGATTGAGGAGGCCTGTGAGCTGCCTGAGTGCCAGGTGGATGCAGGCAATAAGGT
CTGCAACCTGCAGTGTAATAATCACGCATGTGGCTGGGATGGTGGCGACTGCTCCCTCAACTTCAATGAC
CCCTGGAAGAACTGCACGCAGTCTCTACAGTGCTGGAAGTATTTTAGCGACGGCCACTGTGACAGCCAGT
GCAACTCGGCCGGCTGCCTCTTTGATGGCTTCGACTGCCAGCTCACCGAGGGACAGTGCAACCCCCTGTA
TGACCAGTACTGCAAGGACCACTTCAGTGATGGCCACTGCGACCAGGGCTGTAACAGTGCCGAATGTGAG
TGGGATGGCCTAGACTGTGCTGAGCATGTACCCGAGCGGCTGGCAGCCGGCACCCTGGTGCTGGTGGTGC
TGCTTCCACCCGACCAGCTACGGAACAACTCCTTCCACTTTCTGCGGGAGCTCAGCCACGTGCTGCACAC
CAACGTGGTCTTCAAGCGTGATGCGCAAGGCCAGCAGATGATCTTCCCGTACTATGGCCACGAGGAAGAG
CTGCGCAAGCACCCAATCAAGCGCTCTACAGTGGGTTGGGCCACCTCTTCACTGCTTCCTGGTACCAGTG
GTGGGCGCCAGCGCAGGGAGCTGGACCCCATGGACATCCGTGGCTCCATTGTCTACCTGGAGATCGACAA
CCGGCAATGTGTGCAGTCATCCTCGCAGTGCTTCCAGAGTGCCACCGATGTGGCTGCCTTCCTAGGTGCT
CTTGCGTCACTTGGCAGCCTCAATATTCCTTACAAGATTGAGGCCGTGAAGAGTGAGCCGGTGGAGCCTC
CGCTGCCCTCGCAGCTGCACCTCATGTACGTGGCAGCGGCTGCCTTCGTGCTCCTGTTCTTTGTGGGCTG
TGGGGTGCTGCTGTCCCGCAAGCGCCGGCGGATGAAGCTGCTGAGCAGCATCGAGCAGGCCTGTGACATC
TGCCGGCTGAAGAAACTGAAGTGCAGCAAAGAAAAGCCCAAGTGCGCCAAGTGCCTGAAGAACAACTGGG
AGTGCCGGTACAGCCCCAAGACCAAGAGAAGCCCCCTGACCAGAGCCCACCTGACCGAGGTGGAAAGCCG
GCTGGAAAGACTGGAACAGCTGTTTCTGCTGATCTTCCCACGCGAGGACCTGGACATGATCCTGAAGATG
GACAGCCTGCAGGACATCAAGGCCCTGCTGACCGGCCTGTTCGTGCAGGACAACGTGAACAAGGACGCCG
TGACCGACAGACTGGCCAGCGTGGAAACCGACATGCCCCTGACCCTGCGGCAGCACAGAATCAGCGCCAC
CAGCAGCAGCGAGGAAAGCAGCAACAAGGGCCAGCGGCAGCTGACAGTGTCTGCTGCTGCAGGCGGAAGC
GGAGGCTCTGGCGGATCTGATGCCCTGGACGACTTCGACCTGGATATGCTGGGCAGCGACGCCCTGGATG
ATTTTGATCTGGACATGCTGGGATCTGACGCTCTGGACGATTTCGATCTCGACATGTTGGGATCAGATGC
ACTGGATGACTTTGACCTGGACATGCTCGGATCAGGATCCTAAGCTTATCGATAATCAACCTCTGGATTA
CAAAATTTGTGAAAGATTGACTGGTATTCTTAACTATGTTGCTCCTTTTACGCTATGTGGATACGCTGCT
TTAATGCCTTTGTATCATGCTATTGCTTCCCGTATGGCTTTCATTTTCTCCTCCTTGTATAAATCCTGGT
TGCTGTCTCTTTATGAGGAGTTGTGGCCCGTTGTCAGGCAACGTGGCGTGGTGTGCACTGTGTTTGCTGA
CGCAACCCCCACTGGTTGGGGCATTGCCACCACCTGTCAGCTCCTTTCCGGGACTTTCGCTTTCCCCCTC
CCTATTGCCACGGCGGAACTCATCGCCGCCTGCCTTGCCCGCTGCTGGACAGGGGCTCGGCTGTTGGGCA
CTGACAATTCCGTGGTGTTGTCGGGGAAATCATCGTCCTTTCCTTGGCTGCTCGCCTGTGTTGCCACCTG
GATTCTGCGCGGGACGTCCTTCTGCTACGTCCCTTCGGCCCTCAATCCAGCGGACCTTCCTTCCCGCGGC
CTGCTGCCGGCTCTGCGGCCTCTTCCGCGTCTTCGCCTTCGCCCTCAGACGAGTCGGATCTCCCTTTGGG
CCGCCTCCCCGCATGCTGCGTCTCAAGCATACACGATACCGTCGACCTCGAGGGAATTAATTCGAGCTCG
GTACCTTTAAGACCAATGACTTACAAGGCAGCTGTAGATCTTAGCCACTTTTTAAAAGAAAAGGGGGGAC
TGGAAGGGCTAATTCACTCCCAACGAAGACAAGATCTGCTTTTTGCTTGTACTGGGTTTCTCTGGTTAGA
CCAGATCTGAGCCTGGGAGCTCTCTGGCTAACTAGGGAACCCACTGCTTAAGCCTCAATAAAGCTTGCCT
TGAGTGCTTCAAGTAGTGTGTGCCCGTCTGTTGTGTGACTCTGGTAACTAGAGATCCCTCAGACCCTTTT
AGTCAGTGTGGAAAATCTCTAGCAGCATCTAGAATTAATTCCGTGTATTCTATAGTGTCACCTAAATCGT
ATGTGTATGATACATAAGGTTATGTATTAATTGTAGCCGCGTTCTAACGACAATATGTACAAGCCTAATT
GTGTAGCATCTGGCTTACTGAAGCAGACCCTATCATCTCTCTCGTAAACTGCCGTCAGAGTCGGTTTGGT
TGGACGAACCTTCTGAGTTTCTGGTAACGCCGTCCCGCACCCGGAAATGGTCAGCGAACCAATCAGCAGG
GTCATCGCTAGCCAGATCCTCTACGCCGGACGCATCGTGGCCGGCATCACCGGCGCCACAGGTGCGGTTG
CTGGCGCCTATATCGCCGACATCACCGATGGGGAAGATCGGGCTCGCCACTTCGGGCTCATGAGCGCTTG
TTTCGGCGTGGGTATGGTGGCAGGCCCCGTGGCCGGGGGACTGTTGGGCGCCATCTCCTTGCATGCACCA
TTCCTTGCGGCGGCGGTGCTCAACGGCCTCAACCTACTACTGGGCTGCTTCCTAATGCAGGAGTCGCATA
AGGGAGAGCGTCGAATGGTGCACTCTCAGTACAATCTGCTCTGATGCCGCATAGTTAAGCCAGCCCCGAC
ACCCGCCAACACCCGCTGACGCGCCCTGACGGGCTTGTCTGCTCCCGGCATCCGCTTACAGACAAGCTGT
GACCATCTCCGGGAGCTGCATGTGTCAGAGGTTTTCACCGTCATCACCGAAACGCGCGAGATGAAAGGGC
CTCGTGATACGCCTATTTTTATAGGTTAATGTCATGATAATAATGGTTTCTTAGACGTCAGGTGGCACTT
TTCGGGGAAATGTGCCGAGCGGCCGCACGGTTATCCACAGAATCAGGGGATAACGCAGGAAAGAACATGT
GAGCAAAAGGCCAGCAAAAGGCCAGGAACCGTAAAAAGGCCGCGTTGCTGGCGTTTTTCCATAGGCTCCG
CCCCCCTGACGAGCATCACAAAAATCGACGCTCAAGTCAGAGGTGGCGAAACCCGACAGGACTATAAAGA
TACCAGGCGTTTCCCCCTGGAAGCTCCCTCGTGCGCTCTCCTGTTCCGACCCTGCCGCTTACCGGATACC
TGTCCGCCTTTCTCCCTTCGGGAAGCGTGGCGCTTTCTCATAGCTCACGCTGTAGGTATCTCAGTTCGGT
GTAGGTCGTTCGCTCCAAGCTGGGCTGTGTGCACGAACCCCCCGTTCAGCCCGACCGCTGCGCCTTATCC
GGTAACTATCGTCTTGAGTCCAACCCGGTAAGACACGACTTATCGCCACTGGCAGCAGCCACTGGTAACA
GGATTAGCAGAGCGAGGTATGTAGGCGGTGCTACAGAGTTCTTGAAGTGGTGGCCTAACTACGGCTACAC
TAGAAGAACAGTATTTGGTATCTGCGCTCTGCTGAAGCCAGTTACCTTCGGAAAAAGAGTTGGTAGCTCT
TGATCCGGCAAACAAACCACCGCTGGTAGCGGTGGTTTTTTTGTTTGCAAGCAGCAGATTACGCGCAGAA
AAAAAGGATCTCAAGAAGATCCTTTGATCTTTTCTACGGGGTCTGACGCTCAGTGGAACGAAAACTCACG
TTAAGGGATTTTGGTCATGACAGGTGGCACTTTTCGGGGAAATGTGCGCGGAACCCCTATTTGTTTATTT
TTCTAAATACATTCAAATATGTATCCGCTCATGAGACAATAACCCTGATAAATGCTTCAATAATATTGAA
AAAGGAAGAGTATGAGTATTCAACATTTCCGTGTCGCCCTTATTCCCTTTTTTGCGGCATTTTGCCTTCC
TGTTTTTGCTCACCCAGAAACGCTGGTGAAAGTAAAAGATGCTGAAGATCAGTTGGGTGCACGAGTGGGT
TACATCGAACTGGATCTCAACAGCGGTAAGATCCTTGAGAGTTTTCGCCCCGAAGAACGTTTTCCAATGA
TGAGCACTTTTAAAGTTCTGCTATGTGGCGCGGTATTATCCCGTATTGACGCCGGGCAAGAGCAACTCGG
TCGCCGCATACACTATTCTCAGAATGACTTGGTTGAGTACTCACCAGTCACAGAAAAGCATCTTACGGAT
GGCATGACAGTAAGAGAATTATGCAGTGCTGCCATAACCATGAGTGATAACACTGCGGCCAACTTACTTC
TGACAACGATCGGAGGACCGAAGGAGCTAACCGCTTTTTTGCACAACATGGGGGATCATGTAACTCGCCT
TGATCGTTGGGAACCGGAGCTGAATGAAGCCATACCAAACGACGAGCGTGACACCACGATGCCTGTAGCA
ATGGCAACAACGTTGCGCAAACTATTAACTGGCGAACTACTTACTCTAGCTTCCCGGCAACAATTAATAG
ACTGGATGGAGGCGGATAAAGTTGCAGGACCACTTCTGCGCTCGGCCCTTCCGGCTGGCTGGTTTATTGC
TGATAAATCTGGAGCCGGTGAGCGTGGGTCCCGCGGTATCATTGCAGCACTGGGGCCAGATGGTAAGCCC
TCCCGTATCGTAGTTATCTACACGACGGGGAGTCAGGCAACTATGGATGAACGAAATAGACAGATCGCTG
AGATAGGTGCCTCACTGATTAAGCATTGGTAACTGTCAGACCAAGTTTACTCATATATACTTTAGATTGA
TTTAAAACTTCATTTTTAATTTAAAAGGATCTAGGTGAAGATCCTTTTTGATAATCGCGGCCGCCAATTT
TTTACGGTTCCTGGCCTTTTGCTGGCCTTTTGCTCACATGTTCTTTCCTGCGTTATCCCCTGATTCTGTG
GATAACCGTATTACCGCCTTTGAGTGAGCTGATACCGCTCGCCGCAGCCGAACGACCGAGCGCAGCGAGT
CAGTGAGCGAGGAAGCGGAAGAGCGCCCAATACGCAAACCGCCTCTCCCCGCGCGTTGGCCGATTCATTA
ATGCAGCTGTGGAATGTGTGTCAGTTAGGGTGTGGAAAGTCCCCAGGCTCCCCAGCAGGCAGAAGTATGC
AAAGCATGCATCTCAATTAGTCAGCAACCAGGTGTGGAAAGTCCCCAGGCTCCCCAGCAGGCAGAAGTAT
GCAAAGCATGCATCTCAATTAGTCAGCAACCATAGTCCCGCCCCTAACTCCGCCCATCCCGCCCCTAACT
CCGCCCAGTTCCGCCCATTCTCCGCCCCATGGCTGACTAATTTTTTTTATTTATGCAGAGGCCGAGGCCG
CCTCGGCCTCTGAGCTATTCCAGAAGTAGTGAGGAGGCTTTTTTGGAGGCCTAGGCTTTTGCAAAAAGCT
TGGACACAAGACAGGCTTGCGAGATATGTTTGAGAATACCACTTTATCCCGCGTCAGGGAGAGGCAGTGC
GTAAAAAGACGCGGACTCATGTGAAATACTGGTTTTTAGTGCGCCAGATCTCTATAATCTCGCGCAACCT
ATTTTCCCCTCGAACACTTTTTAAGCCGTAGATAAACAGGCTGGGACACTTCACATGAGCGAAAAATACA
TCGTCACCTGGGACATGTTGCAGATCCATGCACGTAAACTCGCAAGCCGACTGATGCCTTCTGAACAATG
GAAAGGCATTATTGCCGTAAGCCGTGGCGGTCTGTACCGGGTGCGTTACTGGCGCGTGAACTGGGTATTC
GTCATGTCGATACCGTTTGTATTTCCAGCTACGATCACGACAACCAGCGCGAGCTTAAAGTGCTGAAACG
CGCAGAAGGCGATGGCGAAGGCTTCATCGTTATTGATGACCTGGTGGATACCGGTGGTACTGCGGTTGCG
ATTCGTGAAATGTATCCAAAAGCGCACTTTGTCACCATCTTCGCAAAACCGGCTGGTCGTCCGCTGGTTG
ATGACTATGTTGTTGATATCCCGCAAGATACCTGGATTGAACAGCCGTGGGATATGGGCGTCGTATTCGT
CCCGCCAATCTCCGGTCGCTAATCTTTTCAACGCCTGGCACTGCCGGGCGTTGTTCTTTTTAACTTCAGG
CGGGTTACAATAGTTTCCAGTAAGTATTCTGGAGGCTGCATCCATGACACAGGCAAACCTGAGCGAAACC
CTGTTCAAACCCCGCTTTAAACATCCTGAAACCTCGACGCTAGTCCGCCGCTTTAATCACGGCGCACAAC
CGCCTGTGCAGTCGGCCCTTGATGGTAAAACCATCCCTCACTGGTATCGCATGATTAACCGTCTGATGTG
GATCTGGCGCGGCATTGACCCACGCGAAATCCTCGACGTCCAGGCACGTATTGTGATGAGCGATGCCGAA
CGTACCGACGATGATTTATACGATACGGTGATTGGCTACCGTGGCGGCAACTGGATTTATGAGTGGGCCC
CGGATCTTTGTGAAGGAACCTTACTTCTGTGGTGTGACATAATTGGACAAACTACCTACAGAGATTTAAA
GCTCTAAGGTAAATATAAAATTTTTAAGTGTATAATGTGTTAAACTACTGATTCTAATTGTTTGTGTATT
TTAGATTCCAACCTATGGAACTGATGAATGGGAGCAGTGGTGGAATGCCTTTAATGAGGAAAACCTGTTT
TGCTCAGAAGAAATGCCATCTAGTGATGATGAGGCTACTGCTGACTCTCAACATTCTACTCCTCCAAAAA
AGAAGAGAAAGGTAGAAGACCCCAAGGACTTTCCTTCAGAATTGCTAAGTTTTTTGAGTCATGCTGTGTT
TAGTAATAGAACTCTTGCTTGCTTTGCTATTTACACCACAAAGGAAAAAGCTGCACTGCTATACAAGAAA
ATTATGGAAAAATATTCTGTAACCTTTATAAGTAGGCATAACAGTTATAATCATAACATACTGTTTTTTC
TTACTCCACACAGGCATAGAGTGTCTGCTATTAATAACTATGCTCAAAAATTGTGTACCTTTAGCTTTTT
AATTTGTAAAGGGGTTAATAAGGAATATTTGATGTATAGTGCCTTGACTAGAGATCATAATCAGCCATAC
CACATTTGTAGAGGTTTTACTTGCTTTAAAAAACCTCCCACACCTCCCCCTGAACCTGAAACATAAAATG
AATGCAATTGTTGTTGTTAACTTGTTTATTGCAGCTTATAATGGTTACAAATAAAGCAATAGCATCACAA
ATTTCACAAATAAAGCATTTTTTTCACTGCATTCTAGTTGTGGTTTGTCCAAACTCATCAATGTATCTTA
TCATGTCTGGATCAACTGGATAACTCAAGCTAACCAAAATCATCCCAAACTTCCCACCCCATACCCTATT
ACCACTGC
